>Addgene plasmid #39602 | KHBD00498 | depositor partial sequence | sequence record 50042 | KHBD00498 sequence 1620 bps
ATGCGTTGCTATTACGAGGAGCTCGAGCTCCAAAGAAACGCCAACGATGGGGACATCAAGAGTGCGTACC
GTAAGATGGCCCTGCGCTGGCACCCGGACAAGAATCCCGACCGACTGGCGGAGGCCAAAGAGCGCTTCCA
GCTGATCCAGCAAGCGTATGAAGTTCTGTCTGATCCTCAGGAACGGTCTTGGTACGACAACCATCGCGAG
CAGATCTTGCGCGGCAAGAACTCCGATTATGCGGAGAACTGCCTGGACGTGTTCCAGTTCTTCACGAGCT
CCTGTTACAAGGGCTATGGCGACAATGAGCACGGCTTTTACCGCGTGTACACCGATGTCTTCGTCCAAAT
CGCCTCGGAGGACTTAGAGTTCATGGACAAGGACGACCGGTTGGGGATGGCGCCTGACTTTGGTCATTCA
AACAGTAGTTACGAAGATGTGGTGGGTCCGTTCTACGCCTTTTGGCAGGCATACAGTACCCGGAAGACCT
ACGACTGGCTGTGTCCCTACGATGTTCGCGAAATAAAAGAGCGCTTTATCCTACGCAAGGTGGAGAAGGA
GATGAAAAAGATCGTTCAGGCTGCCCGCAAGGAACGCAACGAAGAGGTTCGCAACTTAGTCAACTTTGTG
CGAAAAAGGGATCCCAGAGTGCAGGCCTACAGGCGCATGCTTGAGGAACGCGTCGAGGCCAATCGACTTA
AGCAGGAGGAGAAGCGCAAAGAGCAGTTAAGGAAGCGCCAGGAAGAACTGGCAGCCGTCAGGAAAAATAA
TGTCTTTAACGAGGGCTACGAGGAGCAGCTAAAGCAGTTAGAGCAGCAGTACGATAGCAAGTCAGAAGAT
TACACGGATGAAGACGAGAACGACGACGATGGCGAGGACTTTGACCATGAAGGCGGCCAGGAAGCCGAGG
AGTACGAAGTGGAGTATGTAGACGATCTTTACTGCGTGGCATGCAACAAGACATTTAAAAACGCCAAGGC
GCGTGCTAATCACGAAGAAAGCAAGAAGCATAATGAAAATGTCGACCGGCTGTGTCAGGAAATGGAGGAA
GAAGAGGACGCTTTCCACAATGAACCCCATGAAGACAGTTTAATGGGCGTACAGGAATCGCTGGAAGAAT
TGCAAGTCTCTGAGGATCAGATATCTTTCGACGGGGTTCCAAGCGAAGAAGAATCTTCGCTAGCCAAACG
AACCAAAAAAAACAAAAAGGCAAGGAAGTCAGCTGTCAAGCAAGCGCAGGCGGAAGGCAGTGACGAACCA
GATGAGCCAATAGAAAAGAAGGCAATCAAGAGCGAGTCAGAGGATGAAGACTGGAGTAAAGGCAAAAAAG
CGAGCAAAAAGAGTAAAAGCAAAAAGACGACGACTAGGAAGGTTAAGCTATTAGAGCAAACTGTTTCGGA
ACCGAATACAAAGGAGGCAACAGTGGCTCCCAAAAGCGGAGATGAGGACCTCGACCCGACCAAGTCGCAA
CACACTTGTGTTACCTGTAGGCTTGTCTTTGACTCCAAGAACAAGCTGTTTGCCCACCTAAAGAAGACGA
ACCATGGTGTCTACATACCTAAGGCAAAGCCTAATGTTGAGGGCAAGCCTCCTGGCAAAGCTAAGGGCAA
GCGCAACAAG
