>Addgene plasmid #39602 | KHBD00498 | addgene partial sequence | sequence record 51620 | M13Rev
AATAATGATTTTATTTTGACTGATAGTGACCTGTTCGTTGCAACAAATTGATAAGCAATGCTTTCTTATA
ATGCCAACTTTGTACAAGAAAGTTGGCAACTTGTTGCGCTTGCCCTTAGCTTTGCCAGGAGGCTTGCCCT
CAACATTAGGCTTTGCCTTAGGTATGTAGACACCATGGTTCGTCTTCTTTAGGTGGGCAAACAGCTTGTT
CTTGGAGTCAAAGACAAGCCTACAGGTAACACAAGTGTGTTGCGACTTGGTCGGGTCGAGGTCCTCATCT
CCGCTTTTGGGAGCCACTGTTGCCTCCTTTGTATTCGGTTCCGAAACAGTTTGCTCTAATAGCTTAACCT
TCCTAGTCGTCGTCTTTTTGCTTTTACTCTTTTTGCTCGCTTTTTTGCCTTTACTCCAGTCTTCATCCTC
TGACTCGCTCTTGATTGCCTTCTTTTCTATTGGCTCATCTGGTTCGTCACTGCCTTCCGCCTGCGCTTGC
TTGACAGCTGACTTCCTTGCCTTTTTGTTTTTTTTGGTTCGTTTGGCTAGCGAAGATTCTTCTTCGCTTG
GAACCCCGTCGAAAGATATCTGATCCTCAGAGACTTGCAATTCTTCCAGCGATTCCTGTACGCCCATTAA
ACTGTCTTCATGGGGTTCATTGTGGAAAGCGTCCTCTTCTTCCTCCATTTCCTGACACAGCCGGTCGACA
TTTTCATTATGCTTCTTGCTTTCTTCGTGATTAGCACGCGCCTTGGCGTTTT
