[The description below was written by a language model from this plasmid's Addgene catalogue record.]
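Description:
KHBD00498 is a Gateway entry clone built in the pDONR221 backbone (Invitrogen), carrying the open reading frame of the Drosophila melanogaster gene CG2790 (FBgn0027599) as an insert of about 1.6 kb. It is a bacterial cloning plasmid rather than an expression vector. It is maintained at high copy number in standard E. coli cloning strains under kanamycin selection, and the record lists no promoter driving the insert. No feature table accompanies the entry, so the origin of replication and the exact recombination sites are not documented here. As a product of Gateway cloning into a DONR vector, however, the ORF would be expected to be flanked by attL sites, which allow it to be moved by LR recombination into any compatible destination vector. M13 forward and reverse primer sites in the backbone are used to sequence across the insert from either end.

The depositor notes that the ORFs in this collection were cloned open-ended, without a stop codon. This design allows in-frame C-terminal fusions when the ORF is transferred into a destination vector that supplies a tag, reporter or functional domain downstream, and it is also compatible with N-terminal fusions as long as the destination vector provides a stop codon. The clone belongs to a resource of Drosophila ORFs assembled for automated screening of protein–DNA interactions at fly regulatory elements. Its typical use is therefore as a shuttle source of the CG2790 coding sequence for making fusion constructs for such interaction assays or for other expression contexts. The record does not describe the function of the CG2790 protein.
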