Addgene plasmid #39602: KHBD00498
Depositing lab: Bart Deplancke. Depositing organization: Swiss Federal Institute of Technology (EPFL). Publication: Automated protein-DNA interaction screening of Drosophila regulatory elements. Korneel Hens, Jean-Daniel Feuz, Alina Isakova, Antonina Lagovitina, Andreas Massouras, Julien Bryois, Patrick Callaerts, Susan E. Celniker, Bart Deplancke. Nat Methods. 2011 Oct 30;8(12):1065-70. 10.1038/nmeth.1763 PubMed 22037703.
Backbone
  Vector backbone: pDONR221
  Backbone manufacturer: Invitrogen
  Backbone size w/o insert (bp): 2536
  Vector type: Gateway DONR vector
Growth in bacteria
  Bacterial resistance: Kanamycin, 50 μg/mL
  Growth temperature: 37°C
  Growth strain: DH5alpha
  Copy number: High Copy
Gene/Insert
  Gene/Insert name: CG2790 (alt name: FBgn0027599)
  Species: D. melanogaster (fly)
  Insert size (bp): 1620
  Entrez Gene: CG2790 (a.k.a. Dmel_CG2790, BcDNA:GH03108, Dmel\CG2790)
  Promoter: none
  Cloning method: Gateway Cloning
  Sequencing primers: 5′ M13-F20; 3′ M13R
Terms and licenses: Academic/Nonprofit Terms; Industry Terms: Not Available to Industry
Depositor comments: Please note that the ORFs in this collection were cloned open-ended (without a stop codon).
How to cite: KHBD00498 was a gift from Bart Deplancke (Addgene plasmid # 39602 ; http://n2t.net/addgene:39602 ; RRID:Addgene_39602)
